Addgene plasmid #68239: pDGB3_omega2
Purpose: GoldenBraid level 1 Omega plant expression vector
Depositing lab: Diego Orzaez. Depositing organization: Agencia Estatal Consejo Superior de Investigaciones Científicas, M.P. Publication: GoldenBraid 2.0: a comprehensive DNA assembly framework for plant synthetic biology. Sarrion-Perdigones A, Vazquez-Vilar M, Palaci J, Castelijns B, Forment J, Ziarsolo P, Blanca J, Granell A, Orzaez D. Plant Physiol. 2013 Jul;162(3):1618-31. 10.1104/pp.113.217661 PubMed 23669743.
Backbone
  Vector backbone: pDGB3_omega2
  Backbone manufacturer: self-made; derived from pCambia1302 generated at the Cambia Institute
  Vector type: Plant Expression, Synthetic Biology
Growth in bacteria
  Bacterial resistance: Spectinomycin, 50 μg/mL
  Growth temperature: 37°C
  Growth strain: DH5alpha
  Copy number: High Copy
Gene/Insert
  Gene/Insert name: empty vector
  Cloning method: Restriction Enzyme; 5′ cloning site BsmBI (unknown if destroyed); 3′ cloning site BsmBI (unknown if destroyed)
  Sequencing primers: 5′ GGTGGCAGGATATATTGTGG
Terms and licenses: Academic/Nonprofit Terms; Industry Terms: Not Available to Industry
How to cite: pDGB3_omega2 was a gift from Diego Orzaez (Addgene plasmid # 68239 ; http://n2t.net/addgene:68239 ; RRID:Addgene_68239)
