[The description below was written by a language model from this plasmid's Addgene catalogue record and pLannotate feature annotations shown in this document.]
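Description:
pDGB3_omega2 is an empty destination vector from the GoldenBraid 2.0 modular DNA assembly system, described as a level 1 "Omega" plant expression vector. It is a self-made binary backbone derived from pCambia1302. The feature table shows the usual architecture of an Agrobacterium T-DNA binary plasmid. Nopaline-type left and right border repeats delimit the region that would be transferred into plant cells. The pVS1 replicon (oriV, RepA and the StaA stability protein) supports maintenance in Agrobacterium. A ColE1/pMB1-type origin with the pBR322 bom region gives high-copy propagation in E. coli. Bacterial selection is by spectinomycin through the aadA gene, which appears to be driven by a fragment of a class 1 integron Pc promoter. The short GmR, rop, lacI and other partial annotations look like backbone remnants rather than functional genes.

The vector carries no plant gene, promoter or plant selectable marker in the annotated sequence. The cloning position between the borders is instead occupied by a lacZα cassette with the lac promoter, operator, CAP binding site and a pUC-type multiple cloning site. The record lists BsmBI as the cloning enzyme on both sides. This fits the GoldenBraid design, in which Type IIS digestion releases the lacZα placeholder and assembled parts take its place, so recombinants can typically be told apart by blue/white screening. In this framework, omega-level vectors receive transcriptional units or modules built in the complementary alpha-level vectors. Alternating between the two levels allows stepwise, iterative construction of multigene assemblies. The finished constructs are intended for Agrobacterium-mediated plant transformation or transient expression in plant synthetic biology work.
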