Features (pLannotate 1.2.2; 19 found; start..end, strand, type, name):
    111..210     +  misc_feature   bom (fragment): basis of mobility region from pBR322
    216..373     -  CDS            lacZα (fragment): LacZα fragment of β-galactosidase; lacZ fragment
    370..426     +  misc_feature   MCS: pUC18/19 multiple cloning site
    463..479     -  protein_bind   lac operator: The lac repressor binds to the lac operator to inhibit transcription in E. coli. This inhibition can be relieved by adding lactose or isopropyl-β-D-thiogalactopyranoside (IPTG). lac repressor encoded by lacI
    487..517     -  promoter       lac promoter: promoter for the E. coli lac operon
    532..553     -  protein_bind   CAP binding site: CAP binding activates transcription in the presence of cAMP. E. coli catabolite activator protein
    566..608     -  CDS            lacI (fragment): lac repressor; lacI; The lac repressor binds to the lac operator to inhibit transcription in E. coli. This inhibition can be relieved by adding lactose or isopropyl-β-D-thiogalactopyranoside (IPTG).
    632..656     +  misc_feature   RB T-DNA repeat: right border repeat from nopaline C58 T-DNA
    996..1397    +  CDS            Y4CG_SINFN (fragment): Protein inferred from homology: Swiss-Prot protein existence level 3. From Sinorhizobium fredii (strain NBRC 101917 / NGR234).
   1957..2586    +  CDS            pVS1 StaA: stability protein from the Pseudomonas plasmid pVS1 (Heeb et al., 2000)
   3019..4087    +  CDS            pVS1 RepA (fragment): replication protein from the Pseudomonas plasmid pVS1 (Heeb et al., 2000)
   4153..4347    +  rep_origin     pVS1 oriV: origin of replication for the Pseudomonas plasmid pVS1 (Heeb et al., 2000)
   4550..4589    +  CDS            rop (fragment): Rop protein, which maintains plasmids at low copy number; rop
   4691..4831    +  misc_feature   bom: basis of mobility region from pBR322
   5017..5605    -  rep_origin     ori: high-copy-number ColE1/pMB1/pBR322/pUC origin of replication
   5696..6484    -  CDS            aadA: S3AD_ECOLX - Experimental evidence at protein level: Swiss-Prot protein existence level 1. Mediates bacterial resistance to the antibiotics streptomycin and spectinomycin. From Escherichia coli.
   6491..6547    -  CDS            GmR (fragment): gentamycin acetyltransferase; aacC1; confers resistance to gentamycin
   6723..6746    -  promoter       Pc promoter (fragment): intI1 (promoter lies within the coding sequence); class 1 integron promoter
   7270..7294    +  misc_feature   LB T-DNA repeat: left border repeat from nopaline C58 T-DNA
>Addgene plasmid #68239 | pDGB3_omega2 | depositor full sequence | sequence record 128408 | pDGB3_omega2 sequence 7295 bps
TAACGATATCGGTCTCAGTCAGGAGTGAGACGCACAGCTTGTCTGTAAGCGGATGCCGGGAGCAGACAAG
CCCGTCAGGGCGCGTCAGCGGGTGTTGGCGGGTGTCGGGGCTGGCTTAACTATGCGGCATCAGAGCAGAT
TGTACTGAGAGTGCACCATATGCGGTGTGAAATACCGCACAGATGCGTAAGGAGAAAATACCGCATCAGG
CGCCATTCGCCATTCAGGCTGCGCAACTGTTGGGAAGGGCGATCGGCGCAGGCCTCTTCGCTATTACGCC
AGCTGGCGAAAGGGGGATGTGCTGCAAGGCGATTAAGTTGGGTAACGCCAGGGTTTTCCCAGTCACGACG
TTGTAAAACGACGGCCAGTGAATTCGAGCTCGGTACCCGGGGATCCTCTAGAGTCGACCTGCAGGCATGC
AAGCTTGGCGTAATCATGGTCATAGCTGTTTCCTGTGTGAAATTGTTATCCGCTCACAATTCCACACAAC
ATACGAGCCGGAAGCATATAGTGTAAAGCCTGGGGTGCCTAATGAGTGAGCTAACTCACATTAATTGCGT
TGCGCTCACTGCCCGCTTTCCAGTCGGGAAACCTGTCGTGCCAGCTGCGTCTCACGCTTGAGACCGATAT
CTGACAGGATATATTGGCGGGTAAACCTAAGAGAAAAGAGCGTTTATTAGAATAATCGGATATTTAAAAG
GGCGTGAAAAGGTTTATCCGTTCGTCCATTTGTATGTGCATGCCAACCACAGGGTTCCCCTCGGGATCAA
AGTACTTTGATCCAACCCCTCCGCTGCTATAGTGCAGTCGGCTTCTGACGTTCAGTGCAGCCGTCATCTG
AAAACGACATGTCGCACAAGTCCTAAGTTACGCGACAGGCTGCCGCCCTGCCCTTTTCCTGGCGTTTTCT
TGTCGCGTGTTTTAGTCGCATAAAGTAGAATACTTGCGACTAGAACCGGAGACATTACGCCATGAACAAG
AGCGCCGCCGCTGGCCTGCTGGGCTATGCCCGCGTCAGCACCGACGACCAGGACTTGACCAACCAACGGG
CCGAACTGCACGCGGCCGGCTGCACCAAGCTGTTTTCCGAGAAGATCACCGGCACCAGGCGCGACCGCCC
GGAGCTGGCCAGGATGCTTGACCACCTACGCCCTGGCGACGTTGTGACAGTGACCAGGCTAGACCGCCTG
GCCCGCAGCACCCGCGACCTACTGGACATTGCCGAGCGCATCCAGGAGGCCGGCGCGGGCCTGCGTAGCC
TGGCAGAGCCGTGGGCCGACACCACCACGCCGGCCGGCCGCATGGTGTTGACCGTGTTCGCCGGCATTGC
CGAGTTCGAGCGTTCCCTAATCATCGACCGCACCCGGAGCGGGCGCGAGGCCGCCAAGGCCCGAGGCGTG
AAGTTTGGCCCCCGCCCTACCCTCACCCCGGCACAGATCGCGCACGCCCGCGAGCTGATCGACCAGGAAG
GCCGCACCGTGAAAGAGGCGGCTGCACTGCTTGGCGTGCATCGCTCGACCCTGTACCGCGCACTTGAGCG
CAGCGAGGAAGTGACGCCCACCGAGGCCAGGCGGCGCGGTGCCTTCCGTGAGGACGCATTGACCGAGGCC
GACGCCCTGGCGGCCGCCGAGAATGAACGCCAAGAGGAACAAGCATGAAACCGCACCAGGACGGCCAGGA
CGAACCGTTTTTCATTACCGAAGAGATCGAGGCGGAGATGATCGCGGCCGGGTACGTGTTCGAGCCGCCC
GCGCACCTCTCAACCGTGCGGCTGCATGAAATCCTGGCCGGTTTGTCTGATGCCAAGCTGGCGGCCTGGC
CGGCCAGCTTGGCCGCTGAAGAAACCGAGCGCCGCCGTCTAAAAAGGTGATGTGTATTTGAGTAAAACAG
CTTGCGTCATGCGGTCGCTGCGTATATGATGCGATGAGTAAATAAACAAATACGCAAGGGGAACGCATGA
AGGTTATCGCTGTACTTAACCAGAAAGGCGGGTCAGGCAAGACGACCATCGCAACCCATCTAGCCCGCGC
CCTGCAACTCGCCGGGGCCGATGTTCTGTTAGTCGATTCCGATCCCCAGGGCAGTGCCCGCGATTGGGCG
GCCGTGCGGGAAGATCAACCGCTAACCGTTGTCGGCATCGACCGCCCGACGATTGACCGCGACGTGAAGG
CCATCGGCCGGCGCGACTTCGTAGTGATCGACGGAGCGCCCCAGGCGGCGGACTTGGCTGTGTCCGCGAT
CAAGGCAGCCGACTTCGTGCTGATTCCGGTGCAGCCAAGCCCTTACGACATATGGGCCACCGCCGACCTG
GTGGAGCTGGTTAAGCAGCGCATTGAGGTCACGGATGGAAGGCTACAAGCGGCCTTTGTCGTGTCGCGGG
CGATCAAAGGCACGCGCATCGGCGGTGAGGTTGCCGAGGCGCTGGCCGGGTACGAGCTGCCCATTCTTGA
GTCCCGTATCACGCAGCGCGTGAGCTACCCAGGCACTGCCGCCGCCGGCACAACCGTTCTTGAATCAGAA
CCCGAGGGCGACGCTGCCCGCGAGGTCCAGGCGCTGGCCGCTGAAATTAAATCAAAACTCATTTGAGTTA
ATGAGGTAAAGAGAAAATGAGCAAAAGCACAAACACGCTAAGTGCCGGCCGTCCGAGCGCACGCAGCAGC
AAGGCTGCAACGTTGGCCAGCCTGGCAGACACGCCAGCCATGAAGCGGGTCAACTTTCAGTTGCCGGCGG
AGGATCACACCAAGCTGAAGATGTACGCGGTACGCCAAGGCAAGACCATTACCGAGCTGCTATCTGAATA
CATCGCGCAGCTACCAGAGTAAATGAGCAAATGAATAAATGAGTAGATGAATTTTAGCGGCTAAAGGAGG
CGGCATGGAAAATCAAGAACAACCAGGCACCGACGCCGTGGAATGCCCCATGTGTGGAGGAACGGGCGGT
TGGCCAGGCGTAAGCGGCTGGGTTGTCTGCCGGCCCTGCAATGGCACTGGAACCCCCAAGCCCGAGGAAT
CGGCGTGACGGTCGCAAACCATCCGGCCCGGTACAAATCGGCGCGGCGCTGGGTGATGACCTGGTGGAGA
AGTTGAAGGCCGCGCAGGCCGCCCAGCGGCAACGCATCGAGGCAGAAGCACGCCCCGGTGAATCGTGGCA
AGCGGCCGCTGATCGAATCCGCAAAGAATCCCGGCAACCGCCGGCAGCCGGTGCGCCGTCGATTAGGAAG
CCGCCCAAGGGCGACGAGCAACCAGATTTTTTCGTTCCGATGCTCTATGACGTGGGCACCCGCGATAGTC
GCAGCATCATGGACGTGGCCGTTTTCCGTCTGTCGAAGCGTGACCGACGAGCTGGCGAGGTGATCCGCTA
CGAGCTTCCAGACGGGCACGTAGAGGTTTCCGCAGGGCCGGCCGGCATGGCCAGTGTGTGGGATTACGAC
CTGGTACTGATGGCGGTTTCCCATCTAACCGAATCCATGAACCGATACCGGGAAGGGAAGGGAGACAAGC
CCGGCCGCGTGTTCCGTCCACACGTTGCGGACGTACTCAAGTTCTGCCGGCGAGCCGATGGCGGAAAGCA
GAAAGACGACCTGGTAGAAACCTGCATTCGGTTAAACACCACGCACGTTGCCATGCAGCGTACGAAGAAG
GCCAAGAACGGCCGCCTGGTGACGGTATCCGAGGGTGAAGCCTTGATTAGCCGCTACAAGATCGTAAAGA
GCGAAACCGGGCGGCCGGAGTACATCGAGATCGAGCTAGCTGATTGGATGTACCGCGAGATCACAGAAGG
CAAGAACCCGGACGTGCTGACGGTTCACCCCGATTACTTTTTGATCGATCCCGGCATCGGCCGTTTTCTC
TACCGCCTGGCACGCCGCGCCGCAGGCAAGGCAGAAGCCAGATGGTTGTTCAAGACGATCTACGAACGCA
GTGGCAGCGCCGGAGAGTTCAAGAAGTTCTGTTTCACCGTGCGCAAGCTGATCGGGTCAAATGACCTGCC
GGAGTACGATTTGAAGGAGGAGGCGGGGCAGGCTGGCCCGATCCTAGTCATGCGCTACCGCAACCTGATC
GAGGGCGAAGCATCCGCCGGTTCCTAATGTACGGAGCAGATGCTAGGGCAAATTGCCCTAGCAGGGGAAA
AAGGTCGAAAAGGACTCTTTCCTGTGGATAGCACGTACATTGGGAACCCAAAGCCGTACATTGGGAACCG
GAACCCGTACATTGGGAACCCAAAGCCGTACATTGGGAACCGGTCACACATGTAAGTGACTGATATAAAA
GAGAAAAAAGGCGATTTTTCCGCCTAAAACTCTTTAAAACTTATTAAAACTCTTAAAACCCGCCTGGCCT
GTGCATAACTGTCTGGCCAGCGCACAGCCGAAGAGCTGCAAAAAGCGCCTACCCTTCGGTCGCTGCGCTC
CCTACGCCCCGCCGCTTCGCGTCGGCCTATCGCGGCCGCTGGCCGCTCAAAAATGGCTGGCCTACGGCCA
GGCAATCTACCAGGGCGCGGACAAGCCGCGCCGTCGCCACTCGACCGCCGGCGCCCACATCAAGGCACCC
TGCCTCGCGCGTTTCGGTGATGACGGTGAAAACCTCTGACACATGCAGCTCCCGGTGACGGTCACAGCTT
GTCTGTAAGCGGATGCCGGGAGCAGACAAGCCCGTCAGGGCGCGTCAGCGGGTGTTGGCGGGTGTCGGGG
CGCAGCCATGACCCAGTCACGTAGCGATAGCGGAGTGTATACTGGCTTAACTATGCGGCATCAGAGCAGA
TTGTACTGAGAGTGCACCATATGCGGTGTGAAATACCGCACAGATGCGTAAGGAGAAAATACCGCATCAG
GCGCTCTTCCGCTTCCTCGCTCACTGACTCGCTGCGCTCGGTCGTTCGGCTGCGGCGAGCGGTATCAGCT
CACTCAAAGGCGGTAATACGGTTATCCACAGAATCAGGGGATAACGCAGGAAAGAACATGTGAGCAAAAG
GCCAGCAAAAGGCCAGGAACCGTAAAAAGGCCGCGTTGCTGGCGTTTTTCCATAGGCTCCGCCCCCCTGA
CGAGCATCACAAAAATCGACGCTCAAGTCAGAGGTGGCGAAACCCGACAGGACTATAAAGATACCAGGCG
TTTCCCCCTGGAAGCTCCCTCGTGCGCTCTCCTGTTCCGACCCTGCCGCTTACCGGATACCTGTCCGCCT
TTCTCCCTTCGGGAAGCGTGGCGCTTTCTCATAGCTCACGCTGTAGGTATCTCAGTTCGGTGTAGGTCGT
TCGCTCCAAGCTGGGCTGTGTGCACGAACCCCCCGTTCAGCCCGACCGCTGCGCCTTATCCGGTAACTAT
CGTCTTGAGTCCAACCCGGTAAGACACGACTTATCGCCACTGGCAGCAGCCACTGGTAACAGGATTAGCA
GAGCGAGGTATGTAGGCGGTGCTACAGAGTTCTTGAAGTGGTGGCCTAACTACGGCTACACTAGAAGGAC
AGTATTTGGTATCTGCGCTCTGCTGAAGCCAGTTACCTTCGGAAAAAGAGTTGGTAGCTCTTGATCCGGC
AAACAAACCACCGCTGGTAGCGGTGGTTTTTTTGTTTGCAAGCAGCAGATTACGCGCAGAAAAAAAGGAT
CTCAAGAAGATCCTTTGATCTTTTCTACGGGGTCTGACGCTCAGTGGAACGAAAACTCACGTTAAGGGAT
TTTGGTCATGCATTCTAGGTGATTATTTGCCGACTACCTTGGTGATCTCGCCTTTCACGTAGTGGACAAA
TTCTTCCAACTGATCTGCGCGCGAGGCCAAGCGATCTTCTTCTTGTCCAAGATAAGCCTGTCTAGCTTCA
AGTATGACGGGCTGATACTGGGCCGGCAGGCGCTCCATTGCCCAGTCGGCAGCGACATCCTTCGGCGCGA
TTTTGCCGGTTACTGCGCTGTACCAAATGCGGGACAACGTAAGCACTACATTTCGCTCATCACCAGCCCA
GTCGGGCGGCGAGTTCCATAGCGTTAAGGTTTCATTTAGCGCCTCAAATAGATCCTGTTCAGGAACCGGA
TCAAAGAGTTCCTCCGCCGCTGGACCTACCAAGGCAACGCTATGTTCTCTTGCTTTTGTCAGCAAGATAG
CCAGATCAATGTCGATCGTGGCTGGCTCGAAGATACCTGCAAGAATGTCATTGCGCTGCCATTCTCCAAA
TTGCAGTTCGCGCTTAGCTGGATAACGCCACGGAATGATGTCGTCGTGCACAACAATGGTGACTTCTACA
GCGCGGAGAATCTCGCTCTCTCCAGGGGAAGCCGAAGTTTCCAAAAGGTCGTTGATCAAAGCTCGCCGCG
TTGTTTCATCAAGCCTTACGGTCACCGTAACCAGCAAATCAATATCACTGTGTGGCTTCAGGCCGCCATC
CACTGCGGAGCCGTACAAATGTACGGCCAGCAACGTCGGTTCGAGATGGCGCTCGATGACGCCAACTACC
TCTGATAGTTGAGTCGATACTTCGGCGATCACCGCTTCCCTCATAATGTTTAACTTTGTTTTAGGGCGAC
TGCCCTGCTGCGTAACATCGTTGCTGCTCCATAACATCAAACATCGACCCACGGCGTAACGCGCTTGCTG
CTTGGATGCCCGAGGCATAGACTGTACCCCAAAAAAACAGTCATAACAAGCCATGAAAACCGCCACTGCG
CCGTTACCACCGCTGCGTTCGGTCAAGGTTCTGGACCAGTTGCGTGAGCGCATACGCTACTTGCATTACA
GCTTACGAACCGAACAGGCTTATGTCCACTGGGTTCGTGCCTTCATCCGTTTCCACGGTGTGCGTCACCC
GGCAACCTTGGGTAGCAGCGAAGTCGAGGCATTTCTGTCCTGGCTGGAACAGAACTTATTATTTCCTTCC
TCTTTTCTACAGTATTTAAAGATACCCCAAGAAGCTAATTATAACAAGACGAACTCCAATTCACTGTTCC
TTGCATTCTAAAACCTTAAATACCAGAAAACAGCTTTTTCAAAGTTGTTTTCAAAGTTGGCGTATAACAT
AGTATCGACGGAGCCGATTTTGAAACCGCGGTGATCACAGGCAGCAACGCTCTGTCATCGTTACAATCAA
CATGCTACCCTCCGCGAGATCATCCGTGTTTCAAACCCGGCAGCTTAGTTGCCGTTCTTCCGAATAGCAT
CGGTAACATGAGCAAAGTCTGCCGCCTTACAACGGCTCTCCCGCTGACGCCGTCCCGGACTGATGGGCTG
CCTGTATCGAGTGGTGATTTTGTGCCGAGCTGCCGGTCGGGGAGCTGTTGGCTGGCTGGTGGCAGGATAT
ATTGTGGTGTAAACA
