>Addgene plasmid #68239 | pDGB3_omega2 | addgene partial sequence | sequence record 126425 | pCR8_R1 5'-cgaaccgaacaggcttatgt-3'
CGTCACCCGGCAACCTTGGGTAGCAGCGAAGTCGAGGCATTTCTGTCCTGGCTGGAACAGAACTTATTAT
TTCCTTCCTCTTTTCTACAGTATTTAAAGATACCCCAAGAAGCTAATTATAACAAGACGAACTCCAATTC
ACTGTTCCTTGCATTCTAAAACCTTAAATACCAGAAAACAGCTTTTTCAAAGTTGTTTTCAAAGTTGGCG
TATAACATAGTATCGACGGAGCCGATTTTGAAACCGCGGTGATCACAGGCAGCAACGCTCTGTCATCGTT
ACAATCAACATGCTACCCTCCGCGAGATCATCCGTGTTTCAAACCCGGCAGCTTAGTTGCCGTTCTTCCG
AATAGCATCGGTAACATGAGCAAAGTCTGCCGCCTTACAACGGCTCTCCCGCTGACGCCGTCCCGGACTG
ATGGGCTGCCTGTATCGAGTGGTGATTTTGTGCCGAGCTGCCGGTCGGGGAGCTGTTGGCTGGCTGGTGG
CAGGATATATTGTGGTGTAAACATAACGATATCGGTCTCAGTCAGGAGTGAGACGCACAGCTTGTCTGTA
AGCGGATGCCGGGAGCAGACAAGCCCGTCAGGGCGCGTCAGCGGGTGTTGGCGGGTGTCGGGGCTGGCTT
AACTATGCGGCATCAGAGCAGATTGTACTGAGAGTGCACCATATGCGGTGTGAAATACCGCACAGATGCG
TAAGGAGAAAATACCGCATCAGGCGCCATTCGCCATTCAGGCTGCGCAACTGTTGGGAAGGGCGATCGGC
GCAGGCCTCTTCGCTATTACGCCAGCTGGCGAAAGGGGGATGTGCTGCAAGGCGATTAAGTTGGGTAACG
CCAGGGTTTTCCCAGTCACGACGTTGTAAAACGACGGCCAGTG
