>Addgene plasmid #68239 | pDGB3_omega2 | addgene partial sequence | sequence record 128407 | RB-F1 5'-ggataaaccttttcacgccc-3'
CGCTCTTTTCTCTTAGGTTTACCCGCCAATATATCCTGTCAGATATCGGTCTCAAGCGTGAGACGCAGCT
GGCACGACAGGTTTCCCGACTGGAAAGCGGGCAGTGAGCGCAACGCAATTAATGTGAGTTAGCTCACTCA
TTAGGCACCCCAGGCTTTACACTATATGCTTCCGGCTCGTATGTTGTGTGGAATTGTGAGCGGATAACAA
TTTCACACAGGAAACAGCTATGACCATGATTACGCCAAGCTTGCATGCCTGCAGGTCGACTCTAGAGGAT
CCCCGGGTACCGAGCTCGAATTCACTGGCCGTCGTTTTACAACGTCGTGACTGGGAAAACCCTGGCGTTA
CCCAACTTAATCGCCTTGCAGCACATCCCCCTTTCGCCAGCTGGCGTAATAGCGAAGAGGCCTGCGCCGA
TCGCCCTTCCCAACAGTTGCGCAGCCTGAATGGCGAATGGCGCCTGATGCGGTATTTTCTCCTTACGCAT
CTGTGCGGTATTTCACACCGCATATGGTGCACTCTCAGTACAATCTGCTCTGATGCCGCATAGTTAAGCC
AGCCCCGACACCCGCCAACACCCGCTGACGCGCCCTGACGGGCTTGTCTGCTCCCGGCATCCGCTTACAG
ACAAGCTGTGCGTCTCACTCCTGACTGAGACCGATATCGTTATGTTTACACCACAATATATCCTGCCACC
AGCCAGCCAACAGCTCCCCGACCGGCAGCTCGGCACAAAATCACCACTCGATACAGGCAGCCCATCAGTC
CGGGACGGCGTCAGCGGGAGAGCCGTTGTAAGGCGGCA
